Addgene plasmid #203981: pMRMTK-clo11
Purpose: Cloning plasmid containing the Lambda tl3 terminator insert with a chloramphenicol resistance marker
Depositing lab: Nathan Crook. Depositing organization: North Carolina State University. Publication: Engineering the Maize Root Microbiome: A Rapid MoClo Toolkit and Identification of Potential Bacterial Chassis for Studying Plant-Microbe Interactions. van Schaik J, Li Z, Cheadle J, Crook N. ACS Synth Biol. 2023 Oct 20;12(10):3030-3040. doi: 10.1021/acssynbio.3c00371. Epub 2023 Sep 15. PubMed 37712562.
Backbone
  Vector backbone: R6Kγ origin of replication, oriT & chloramphenicol resistance gene
  Backbone size w/o insert (bp): 1607
  Total vector size (bp): 1806
  Vector type: Plant Expression
Growth in bacteria
  Bacterial resistance: Chloramphenicol, 25 μg/mL
  Growth temperature: 37°C
  Growth strain: Pir1
  Copy number: Low Copy
Gene/Insert
  Gene/Insert name: Lambda tl3 Terminator
  Insert size (bp): 253
  Promoter: N/A
  Cloning method: Restriction Enzyme; 5′ cloning site BsaI (not destroyed); 3′ cloning site BsaI (not destroyed)
  Sequencing primers: 5′ gtaacgcactgagaagcccttagag; 3′ CCTGCCACTCATCGCAGTACTG
Terms and licenses: Academic/Nonprofit Terms; Industry Terms: Not Available to Industry
Depositor comments: Please visit https://www.biorxiv.org/content/10.1101/2023.06.05.543168v1 for bioRxiv preprint.
How to cite: pMRMTK-clo11 was a gift from Nathan Crook (Addgene plasmid # 203981 ; http://n2t.net/addgene:203981 ; RRID:Addgene_203981)
