[The description below was written by a language model from this plasmid's Addgene catalogue record and pLannotate feature annotations shown in this document.]
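Description:
pMRMTK-clo11 is a small part-storage ("cloning") plasmid from a Modular Cloning (MoClo) toolkit built for engineering maize root-associated bacteria. Although catalogued under plant expression, it carries no expression cassette for plants. It is a minimal bacterial vector holding a single regulatory part, the phage lambda tL3 transcription terminator. The backbone consists of three functional modules. An R6K gamma origin replicates only in hosts that supply the pi initiator protein, hence propagation in a pir+ E. coli strain. A chloramphenicol acetyltransferase gene, driven by its native cat promoter, provides selection. An incP-type oriT, with an adjacent fragment of traJ, allows the plasmid to be mobilised by conjugation when transfer functions are provided in trans. The record lists it as low copy.

The terminator insert, about 250 bp, sits between the origin and the resistance cassette, annotated on the reverse strand. It is flanked by BsaI sites that are retained after cloning. Because BsaI is a Type IIS enzyme, digestion releases the part with defined overhangs so that it can be joined in order with promoters, ribosome binding sites and coding sequences in a Golden Gate assembly; the specific overhangs are not given in the record. A short T7Te early terminator lies between the insert and the cat gene, where it probably helps insulate the part from neighbouring transcription. No promoter is associated with the insert itself.

The catalogue gives a total size of 1806 bp, whereas the sequenced record underlying the feature table is 1861 nt. This small discrepancy is not explained by the record.
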