Features (pLannotate 1.2.2; 7 found; start..end, strand, type, name):
     24..412     +  rep_origin     R6K γ ori: γ replication origin from E. coli plasmid R6K; requires the R6K initiator protein pi for replication
    428..672     -  terminator     λ tL3 terminator: transcription terminator tL3 from phage λ
    691..718     +  terminator     T7Te terminator: phage T7 early transcription terminator
    739..1398    -  CDS            CmR: chloramphenicol acetyltransferase; cat; confers resistance to chloramphenicol
   1399..1501    -  promoter       cat promoter: promoter of the E. coli cat gene encoding chloramphenicol acetyltransferase
   1661..1770    +  oriT           oriT: incP origin of transfer
   1803..1848    +  CDS            traJ (fragment): oriT-recognizing protein; traJ
>Addgene plasmid #203981 | pMRMTK-clo11 | addgene full sequence | sequence record 405085 | Addgene NGS Result
GCCACGATGCGTCCGGTGTAGAGGATCTGAAGATCAGCAGTTCAACCTGTTGATAGTACGTACTAAGCTC
TCATGTTTCACGTACTAAGCTCTCATGTTTAACGTACTAAGCTCTCATGTTTAACGAACTAAACCCTCAT
GGCTAACGTACTAAGCTCTCATGGCTAACGTACTAAGCTCTCATGTTTCACGTACTAAGCTCTCATGTTT
GAACAATAAAATTAATATAAATCAGCAACTTAAATAGCCTCTAAGGTTTTAAGTTTTATAAGAAAAAAAA
GAATATATAAGGCTTTTAAAGCTTTTAAGGTTTAACGGTTGTGGACAACAAGCCAGGGATGTAACGCACT
GAGAAGCCCTTAGAGCCTCTCAAAGCAATTTTGAGTGACACAGGAACACTTAACGGCTGACATGGGGGTC
TCGGGTACTACTGGTATTGGCACAAACCTGATTCCAATTTGAGCAAGGCTATGTGCCATCTCGATACTCG
TTCTTAACTCAACAGAAGATGCTTTGTGCATACAGCCCCTCGTTTATTATTTATCTCCTCAGCCAGCCGC
TGTGCTTTCAGTGGATTTCGGATAACAGAAAGGCCGGGAAATACCCAGCCTCGCTTTGTAACGGAGTAGA
CGAAAGTGATTGCGCCTACCCGGATATTATCGTGAGGATGCGCTCCCGAGACCTCACACTGGCTCACCTT
CGGGTGGGCCTTTCTGCGTTTATACCTAGGAGTCAAAATTACTCCCCGCCCTGCCACTCATCGCAGTACT
GTTGTAATTCATTAAGCATTCTACCGACATGGAAGCCATCACAAACGGCATGATGAACCTGAATCGCCAG
CGGCATCAGCACCTTGTCGCCTTGCGTATAATATTTGCCCATGGTGAAAACGGGGGCGAAGAAGTTGTCC
ATATTGGCCACGTTTAAATCAAAACTGGTGAAACTCACCCAGGGATTGGCTGAGACGAAAAACATATTCT
CAATAAACCCTTTAGGGAAATAGGCCAGGTTTTCACCGTAACACGCCACATCTTGCGAATATATGTGTAG
AAACTGCCGGAAATCGTCGTGGTATTCACTCCAGAGCGATGAAAACGTTTCAGTTTGCTCATGGAAAACG
GTGTAACAAGGGTGAACACTATCCCATATCACCAGCTCACCGTCTTTCATTGCCATACGGAATTCCGGAT
GAGCATTCATCAGGCGGGCAAGAATGTGAATAAAGGCCGGATAAAACTTGTGCTTATTTTTCTTTACGGT
CTTTAAAAAGGCCGTAATATCCAGCTGAACGGTCTGGTTATAGGTACATTGAGCAACTGACTGAAATGCC
TCAAAATGTTCTTTACGATGCCATTGGGATATATCAACGGTGGTATATCCAGTGATTTTTTTCTCCATTT
TAGCTTCCTTAGCTCCTGAAAATCTCGATAACTCAAAAAATACGCCCGGTAGTGATCTTATTTCATTATG
GTGAAAGTTGGAACCTCTTACGTGCCGATCAGTCAATTCGAGGGGGATCAATTCCGTTTTCCGCTGCATA
ACCCTGCTTCGGGGTCATTATAGCGATTTTTTCGGTATATCCATCCTTTTTCGCACGATATACAGGATTT
TGCCAAAGGGTTCGTGTAGACTTTCCTTGGTGTATCCAACGGCGTCAGCCGGGCAGGATAGGTGAAGTAG
GCCCACCCGCGAGCGGGTGTTCCTTCTTCACTGTCCCTTATTCGCACCTGGCGGTGCTCAACGGGAATCC
TGCTCTGCGAGGCTGGCCGGCTACCGCCGGCGTAACAGATGAGGGCAAGCGGATGGCTGATGAAACCAAG
CCAACCAGGAAGGGCAGCCCACCTATCACGGAATTGATCCG
